Addgene plasmid #107125: pET21d-colEdes17/Imdes17
Purpose: plasmid for expression of computationally designed colicin endonuclease and immunity pair, des17
Depositing lab: Sarel Fleishman. Depositing organization: Weizmann Institute of Science. Publication: Ultrahigh specificity in a network of computationally designed protein-interaction pairs. Netzer R, Listov D, Lipsh R, Dym O, Albeck S, Knop O, Kleanthous C, Fleishman SJ. Nat Commun. 2018 Dec 11;9(1):5286. doi: 10.1038/s41467-018-07722-9. PubMed 30538236.
Backbone
  Vector backbone: pET21d
  Backbone size w/o insert (bp): 5440
  Vector type: Bacterial Expression
Growth in bacteria
  Bacterial resistance: Ampicillin, 100 μg/mL
  Growth temperature: 37°C
  Growth strain: T7 Express lysY/Iq (NEB)
  Copy number: High Copy
Gene/Insert
  Gene/Insert name: colEdes17/Imdes17
  Species: Synthetic
  Promoter: T7
  Tag / fusion protein: His-tag (C terminal on backbone)
  Cloning method: Restriction Enzyme; 5′ cloning site NcoI (not destroyed); 3′ cloning site XhoI (not destroyed)
  Sequencing primers: 5′ TAATACGACTCACTATAGGG; 3′ GCTAGTTATTGCTCAGCGG
Terms and licenses: Academic/Nonprofit Terms; Industry Terms: Not Available to Industry
Depositor comments: Two genes in tandem (colE, Im), separated by 2 nucleotides (AA). See partial sequences. AA sequence of colEdes17: MESKRNKPGKATGKGKPVGDKWLDDAGKDSGAPIPDRIADKLRDKEFKNFDDFRKKFWEEVSKDPDLAKQFKRSNRDRIKQGQAPFAPQKDQVGGRKTFELHHDKPISQDGGVYDMNNIRVTTPKRHIDIHRGK and AA sequence of Imdes17: MELKHSISDYTEAEFLEFVKKICKADEEQARQLVEEFIRLTEHPSGSDLVYYPRDDREDSPEGIVKEIKEWRAANGKSGFKQGLEHHHHHH
How to cite: pET21d-colEdes17/Imdes17 was a gift from Sarel Fleishman (Addgene plasmid # 107125 ; http://n2t.net/addgene:107125 ; RRID:Addgene_107125)
