[The description below was written by a language model from this plasmid's Addgene catalogue record and pLannotate feature annotations shown in this document.]
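Description:
pET21d-colEdes17/Imdes17 is a bacterial expression plasmid built on the pET21d backbone for co-producing a computationally designed colicin endonuclease domain and its cognate immunity protein, the pair designated des17. The sequenced record is about 6.0 kb. It replicates in E. coli from a pBR322/ColE1-type origin and retains the bom and rop elements. The catalogue lists it as high copy, although rop normally moderates copy number. Selection is through the β-lactamase gene conferring ampicillin resistance. An f1 origin is also present, along with short tetracycline-resistance fragments that are non-functional remnants of the pBR322 lineage.

The synthetic insert was cloned between NcoI and XhoI, both of which are preserved. It consists of two open reading frames in tandem, colEdes17 followed by Imdes17, separated by only two nucleotides. The automated annotation recognises them as related to the colicin E2 nuclease fragment and the Im2 immunity protein, consistent with designs based on that family. Both genes are transcribed as one message from a T7 promoter controlled by a lac operator, with the T7 gene 10 ribosome binding site upstream and the T7 terminator downstream. A plasmid-borne lacI gene supplies repressor, so expression is IPTG-inducible in hosts that provide T7 RNA polymerase. The backbone-encoded C-terminal His tag is fused to the immunity protein, not to the nuclease, and is six histidines according to the depositor's sequence, although it is annotated as a 9xHis fragment.

Co-expression of the immunity protein would be expected to neutralise the toxic endonuclease in the producing cell, and the tag on Im should allow the complex to be recovered by metal-affinity purification. The construct was made for a study of highly specific, computationally designed protein-interaction pairs.
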