Features (pLannotate 1.2.2; 20 found; start..end, strand, type, name):
    602..679     -  promoter       lacI promoter: lacI
    687..966     -  CDS            TcR (fragment): tetracycline efflux protein; tet; confers resistance to tetracycline
    988..1006    +  promoter       T7 promoter: promoter for bacteriophage T7 RNA polymerase
   1007..1031    +  protein_bind   lac operator: The lac repressor binds to the lac operator to inhibit transcription in E. coli. This inhibition can be relieved by adding lactose or isopropyl-β-D-thiogalactopyranoside (IPTG). lac repressor encoded by lacI
   1046..1068    +  RBS            RBS: efficient ribosome binding site from bacteriophage T7 gene 10 (Olins and Rangwala, 1989)
   1090..1476    +  CDS            col (fragment): CEA2_ECOLX - Also known as ceaB. Experimental evidence at protein level: Swiss-Prot protein existence level 1. Colicins are polypeptide toxins produced by and active against E.coli and closely related bacteria. From Escherichia coli.
   1482..1730    +  CDS            imm: IMM2_ECOLX - Also known as ceiB. Experimental evidence at protein level: Swiss-Prot protein existence level 1. This protein is able to protect a cell, which harbors the plasmid ColE2 encoding colicin E2, against colicin E2. From Escherichia coli.
   1737..1754    +  CDS            9xHis (fragment): 9xHis affinity tag
   1764..1813    +  CDS            SET1 (fragment): solubility-enhancement tag derived from T7 phage gene 10B
   1821..1868    +  terminator     T7 terminator: transcription terminator for bacteriophage T7 RNA polymerase
   1905..2333    +  rep_origin     f1 ori (sequence partly withheld): f1 bacteriophage origin of replication; arrow indicates direction of (+) strand synthesis
   2386..2490    +  promoter       AmpR promoter: bla
   2491..3351    +  CDS            AmpR: β-lactamase; bla; confers resistance to ampicillin, carbenicillin, and related antibiotics
   3522..4110    +  rep_origin     ori: high-copy-number ColE1/pMB1/pBR322/pUC origin of replication
   4296..4435    -  misc_feature   bom: basis of mobility region from pBR322
   4537..4728    -  CDS            rop: Rop protein, which maintains plasmids at low copy number; rop
   4745..5125    +  CDS            YPB1_ECOLX: Protein predicted: Swiss-Prot protein existence level 4. From Escherichia coli.
   5197..5488    -  CDS            TcR (fragment): tetracycline efflux protein; tet; confers resistance to tetracycline
   5503..5524    -  protein_bind   CAP binding site: CAP binding activates transcription in the presence of cAMP. E. coli catabolite activator protein
   5537..601     -  CDS            lacI (across the origin): lac repressor; lacI; The lac repressor binds to the lac operator to inhibit transcription in E. coli. This inhibition can be relieved by adding lactose or isopropyl-β-D-thiogalactopyranoside (IPTG).
>Addgene plasmid #107125 | pET21d-colEdes17/Imdes17 | addgene full sequence | sequence record 205179 | Addgene NGS Result
AGCCAGCCAGACGCAGACGCGCCGAGACAGAACTTAATGGGCCCGCTAACAGCGCGATTTGCTGGTGACC
CAATGCGACCAGATGCTCCACGCCCAGTCGCGTACCGTCTTCATGGGAGAAAATAATACTGTTGATGGGT
GTCTGGTCAGAGACATCAAGAAATAACGCCGGAACATTAGTGCAGGCAGCTTCCACAGCAATGGCATCCT
GGTCATCCAGCGGATAGTTAATGATCAGCCCACTGACGCGTTGCGCGAGAAGATTGTGCACCGCCGCTTT
ACAGGCTTCGACGCCGCTTCGTTCTACCATCGACACCACCACGCTGGCACCCAGTTGATCGGCGCGAGAT
TTAATCGCCGCGACAATTTGCGACGGCGCGTGCAGGGCCAGACTGGAGGTGGCAACGCCAATCAGCAACG
ACTGTTTGCCCGCCAGTTGTTGTGCCACGCGGTTGGGAATGTAATTCAGCTCCGCCATCGCCGCTTCCAC
TTTTTCCCGCGTTTTCGCAGAAACGTGGCTGGCCTGGTTCACCACGCGGGAAACGGTCTGATAAGAGACA
CCGGCATACTCTGCGACATCGTATAACGTTACTGGTTTCACATTCACCACCCTGAATTGACTCTCTTCCG
GGCGCTATCATGCCATACCGCGAAAGGTTTTGCGCCATTCGATGGTGTCCGGGATCTCGACGCTCTCCCT
TATGCGACTCCTGCATTAGGAAGCAGCCCAGTAGTAGGTTGAGGCCGTTGAGCACCGCCGCCGCAAGGAA
TGGTGCATGCAAGGAGATGGCGCCCAACAGTCCCCCGGCCACGGGGCCTGCCACCATACCCACGCCGAAA
CAAGCGCTCATGAGCCCGAAGTGGCGAGCCCGATCTTCCCCATCGGTGATGTCGGCGATATAGGCGCCAG
CAACCGCACCTGTGGCGCCGGTGATGCCGGCCACGATGCGTCCGGCGTAGAGGATCGAGATCTCGATCCC
GCGAAATTAATACGACTCACTATAGGGGAATTGTGAGCGGATAACAATTCCCCTCTAGAAATAATTTTGT
TTAACTTTAAGAAGGAGATATACCATGGAGAGTAAACGGAATAAGCCAGGGAAGGCGACAGGTAAAGGTA
AACCAGTTGGTGACAAATGGCTGGACGACGCGGGTAAAGACTCCGGTGCGCCGATCCCGGATCGTATCGC
GGACAAACTGCGTGATAAAGAATTCAAAAACTTCGACGACTTCCGTAAAAAGTTCTGGGAAGAAGTTTCT
AAAGACCCGGACCTGGCTAAACAGTTCAAACGTTCTAACCGTGACCGTATCAAGCAGGGTCAGGCGCCGT
TCGCTCCGCAAAAAGACCAGGTTGGCGGTCGTAAAACCTTCGAACTGCACCACGACAAACCGATCTCTCA
GGACGGTGGTGTTTACGATATGAACAACATCAGAGTGACCACACCTAAGCGACATATTGATATTCATCGG
GGTAAGTAAAAATGGAACTGAAACATAGTATTAGTGATTATACCGAGGCTGAATTTCTGGAGTTTGTTAA
GAAAATCTGCAAAGCGGACGAAGAACAGGCGCGTCAGCTGGTTGAAGAATTCATCCGTCTGACCGAACAC
CCGTCTGGTTCTGACCTGGTTTACTACCCGCGTGACGACCGTGAAGACTCCCCAGAGGGTATCGTTAAAG
AAATCAAAGAATGGCGAGCTGCTAACGGTAAGTCAGGATTTAAACAGGGCCTCGAGCACCACCACCACCA
CCACTGAGATCCGGCTGCTAACAAAGCCCGAAAGGAAGCTGAGTTGGCTGCTGCCACCGCTGAGCAATAA
CTAGCATAACCCCTTGGGGCCTCTAAACGGGTCTTGAGGGGTTTTTTGCTGAAAGGAGGAACTATATCCG
GATTGGCGAATGGG
[124 nt withheld, positions 1905-2028]
C
[91 nt withheld, positions 2030-2120]
A
[49 nt withheld, positions 2122-2170]
CCTTTGACGTTGGAGTCCACGTTCTTTAATAGTGGACTCTTGTTCCAAACTGGAACAACACTCAACCCTA
TCTCGGTCTATTCTTTTGATTTATAAGGGATTTTGCCGATTTCGGCCTATTGGTTAAAAAATGAGCTGAT
TTAACAAAAATTTAACGCGAATTTTAACAAAATATTAACGCTTACAATTTAGGTGGCACTTTTCGGGGAA
ATGTGCGCGGAACCCCTATTTGTTTATTTTTCTAAATACATTCAAATATGTATCCGCTCATGAGACAATA
ACCCTGATAAATGCTTCAATAATATTGAAAAAGGAAGAGTATGAGTATTCAACATTTCCGTGTCGCCCTT
ATTCCCTTTTTTGCGGCATTTTGCCTTCCTGTTTTTGCTCACCCAGAAACGCTGGTGAAAGTAAAAGATG
CTGAAGATCAGTTGGGTGCACGAGTGGGTTACATCGAACTGGATCTCAACAGCGGTAAGATCCTTGAGAG
TTTTCGCCCCGAAGAACGTTTTCCAATGATGAGCACTTTTAAAGTTCTGCTATGTGGCGCGGTATTATCC
CGTATTGACGCCGGGCAAGAGCAACTCGGTCGCCGCATACACTATTCTCAGAATGACTTGGTTGAGTACT
CACCAGTCACAGAAAAGCATCTTACGGATGGCATGACAGTAAGAGAATTATGCAGTGCTGCCATAACCAT
GAGTGATAACACTGCGGCCAACTTACTTCTGACAACGATCGGAGGACCGAAGGAGCTAACCGCTTTTTTG
CACAACATGGGGGATCATGTAACTCGCCTTGATCGTTGGGAACCGGAGCTGAATGAAGCCATACCAAACG
ACGAGCGTGACACCACGATGCCTGCAGCAATGGCAACAACGTTGCGCAAACTATTAACTGGCGAACTACT
TACTCTAGCTTCCCGGCAACAATTAATAGACTGGATGGAGGCGGATAAAGTTGCAGGACCACTTCTGCGC
TCGGCCCTTCCGGCTGGCTGGTTTATTGCTGATAAATCTGGAGCCGGTGAGCGTGGGTCTCGCGGTATCA
TTGCAGCACTGGGGCCAGATGGTAAGCCCTCCCGTATCGTAGTTATCTACACGACGGGGAGTCAGGCAAC
TATGGATGAACGAAATAGACAGATCGCTGAGATAGGTGCCTCACTGATTAAGCATTGGTAACTGTCAGAC
CAAGTTTACTCATATATACTTTAGATTGATTTAAAACTTCATTTTTAATTTAAAAGGATCTAGGTGAAGA
TCCTTTTTGATAATCTCATGACCAAAATCCCTTAACGTGAGTTTTCGTTCCACTGAGCGTCAGACCCCGT
AGAAAAGATCAAAGGATCTTCTTGAGATCCTTTTTTTCTGCGCGTAATCTGCTGCTTGCAAACAAAAAAA
CCACCGCTACCAGCGGTGGTTTGTTTGCCGGATCAAGAGCTACCAACTCTTTTTCCGAAGGTAACTGGCT
TCAGCAGAGCGCAGATACCAAATACTGTCCTTCTAGTGTAGCCGTAGTTAGGCCACCACTTCAAGAACTC
TGTAGCACCGCCTACATACCTCGCTCTGCTAATCCTGTTACCAGTGGCTGCTGCCAGTGGCGATAAGTCG
TGTCTTACCGGGTTGGACTCAAGACGATAGTTACCGGATAAGGCGCAGCGGTCGGGCTGAACGGGGGGTT
CGTGCACACAGCCCAGCTTGGAGCGAACGACCTACACCGAACTGAGATACCTACAGCGTGAGCTATGAGA
AAGCGCCACGCTTCCCGAAGGGAGAAAGGCGGACAGGTATCCGGTAAGCGGCAGGGTCGGAACAGGAGAG
CGCACGAGGGAGCTTCCAGGGGGAAACGCCTGGTATCTTTATAGTCCTGTCGGGTTTCGCCACCTCTGAC
TTGAGCGTCGATTTTTGTGATGCTCGTCAGGGGGGCGGAGCCTATGGAAAAACGCCAGCAACGCGGCCTT
TTTACGGTTCCTGGCCTTTTGCTGGCCTTTTGCTCACATGTTCTTTCCTGCGTTATCCCCTGATTCTGTG
GATAACCGTATTACCGCCTTTGAGTGAGCTGATACCGCTCGCCGCAGCCGAACGACCGAGCGCAGCGAGT
CAGTGAGCGAGGAAGCGGAAGAGCGCCTGATGCGGTATTTTCTCCTTACGCATCTGTGCGGTATTTCACA
CCGCAATGGTGCACTCTCAGTACAATCTGCTCTGATGCCGCATAGTTAAGCCAGTATACACTCCGCTATC
GCTACGTGACTGGGTCATGGCTGCGCCCCGACACCCGCCAACACCCGCTGACGCGCCCTGACGGGCTTGT
CTGCTCCCGGCATCCGCTTACAGACAAGCTGTGACCGTCTCCGGGAGCTGCATGTGTCAGAGGTTTTCAC
CGTCATCACCGAAACGCGCGAGGCAGCTGCGGTAAAGCTCATCAGCGTGGTCGTGAAGCGATTCACAGAT
GTCTGCCTGTTCATCCGCGTCCAGCTCGTTGAGTTTCTCCAGAAGCGTTAATGTCTGGCTTCTGATAAAG
CGGGCCATGTTAAGGGCGGTTTTTTCCTGTTTGGTCACTGATGCCTCCGTGTAAGGGGGATTTCTGTTCA
TGGGGGTAATGATACCGATGAAACGAGAGAGGATGCTCACGATACGGGTTACTGATGATGAACATGCCCG
GTTACTGGAACGTTGTGAGGGTAAACAACTGGCGGTATGGATGCGGCGGGACCAGAGAAAAATCACTCAG
GGTCAATGCCAGCGCTTCGTTAATACAGATGTAGGTGTTCCACAGGGTAGCCAGCAGCATCCTGCGATGC
AGATCCGGAACATAATGGTGCAGGGCGCTGACTTCCGCGTTTCCAGACTTTACGAAACACGGAAACCGAA
GACCATTCATGTTGTTGCTCAGGTCGCAGACGTTTTGCAGCAGCAGTCGCTTCACGTTCGCTCGCGTATC
GGTGATTCATTCTGCTAACCAGTAAGGCAACCCCGCCAGCCTAGCCGGGTCCTCAACGACAGGAGCACGA
TCATGCGCACCCGTGGGGCCGCCATGCCGGCGATAATGGCCTGCTTCTCGCCGAAACGTTTGGTGGCGGG
ACCAGTGACGAAGGCTTGAGCGAGGGCGTGCAAGATTCCGAATACCGCAAGCGACAGGCCGATCATCGTC
GCGCTCCAGCGAAAGCGGTCCTCGCCGAAAATGACCCAGAGCGCTGCCGGCACCTGTCCTACGAGTTGCA
TGATAAAGAAGACAGTCATAAGTGCGGCGACGATAGTCATGCCCCGCGCCCACCGGAAGGAGCTGACTGG
GTTGAAGGCTCTCAAGGGCATCGGTCGAGATCCCGGTGCCTAATGAGTGAGCTAACTTACATTAATTGCG
TTGCGCTCACTGCCCGCTTTCCAGTCGGGAAACTGTCGTGCCAGCTGCATTAATGAATCGGCCAACGCGC
GGGGAGAGGCGGTTTGCGTATTGGGCGCCAGGGTGGTTTTTCTTTTCACCAGTGAGACGGGCAACAGCTG
ATTGCCCTTCACCGCCTGGCCCTGAGAGAGTTGCAGCAAGCGGTCCACGCTGGTTTGCCCCAGCAGGCGA
AAATCCTGTTTGATGGTGGTTAACGGCGGGATATAACATGAGCTGTCTTCGGTATCGTCGTATCCCACTA
CCGAGATATCCGCACCAACGCGCAGCCCGGACTCGGTAATGGCGCGCATTGCGCCCAGCGCCATCTGATC
GTTGGCAACCAGCATCGCAGTGGGAACGATGCCCTCATTCAGCATTTGCATGGTTTGTTGAAAACCGGAC
ATGGCACTCCAGTCGCCTTCCCGTTCCGCTATCGGCTGAATTTGATTGCGAGTGAGATATTTATGCC
